Addgene plasmid #126381: pGWB14-LYX163
Purpose: With a Nicotiana benthamiana transcription factor in PGWB14 backbone, for Agrobacterium mediated transient or stable expression corresponding transcription factor fused with a C-terminal HA tag.
Depositing lab: Silin Zhong. Depositing organization: Chinese University of Hong Kong.
Backbone
  Vector backbone: pGWB14
  Vector type: Plant Expression
  Selectable markers: Hygromycin
Growth in bacteria
  Bacterial resistance: Kanamycin, 50 μg/mL
  Growth temperature: 37°C
  Growth strain: DH5alpha
  Copy number: Low Copy
Gene/Insert
  Gene/Insert name: Niben101Scf06154g01005.1
  Species: Nicotiana benthamiana
  Promoter: CaMV 35S
  Tag / fusion protein: HA (C terminal on insert)
  Cloning method: Gibson Cloning
Terms and licenses: Academic/Nonprofit Terms; Industry Terms: Not Available to Industry
How to cite: pGWB14-LYX163 was a gift from Silin Zhong (Addgene plasmid # 126381 ; http://n2t.net/addgene:126381 ; RRID:Addgene_126381)
