[The description below was written by a language model from this plasmid's Addgene catalogue record and pLannotate feature annotations shown in this document.]
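Description:
pGWB14-LYX163 is a plant expression binary vector built on the pGWB14 backbone for Agrobacterium-mediated transient or stable expression of a Nicotiana benthamiana transcription factor. The backbone carries the broad-host-range IncP replication system (oriV with the trans-acting trfA replication protein), which lets the plasmid replicate at low copy in both E. coli and Agrobacterium. It also has an oriT with traJ for conjugal mobilisation. Bacterial selection is by kanamycin, through an aphA-3 type KanR gene located outside the T-DNA. The annotation also picks up several backbone remnants, including tetracycline resistance gene fragments, an IS1 element, and lac and M13-derived fragments. These appear to be carried over from the vector's ancestry rather than functional parts.

Between the nopaline-type right and left T-DNA border repeats lie three cassettes. Next to the right border, a NOS promoter drives NeoR/KanR (nptII), followed by a NOS terminator. Near the left border, in the opposite orientation, a CaMV 35S promoter drives a hygromycin phosphotransferase gene, which provides the hygromycin plant selection named in the record. The central expression unit uses a CaMV 35S promoter for strong constitutive transcription of the insert, gene model Niben101Scf06154g01005.1. The insert is flanked by attB1 and attB2 Gateway-type sites, although the record lists Gibson cloning as the assembly method. It is followed by a 3xHA tag at the C terminus and a NOS terminator. The automated annotation matches the coding region to potato WHY2, a Whirly-family single-stranded DNA-binding protein, suggesting the insert is a homologue. The HA tag allows antibody-based detection or immunoprecipitation of the expressed factor in leaf infiltration assays or transgenic plants.
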