Features (pLannotate 1.2.2; 41 found; start..end, strand, type, name):
      3..89      -  CDS            traI (fragment): TRAI6_ECOLX - Experimental evidence at protein level: Swiss-Prot protein existence level 1. The initiation process of transfer DNA synthesis requires the interaction of at least three plasmid-specific components (TraH, I, and J) at the transfer origin resulting in the assembly of a specialised nucleoprotein complex - the relaxosome. Site- and strand-specific cleavage at the transfer origin is dependent on TraI and TraJ. From Escherichia coli.
    127..498     -  CDS            traJ: oriT-recognizing protein; traJ
    531..640     -  oriT           oriT: incP origin of transfer
    772..962     +  rep_origin     ori (fragment): high-copy-number ColE1/pMB1/pBR322/pUC origin of replication
   1321..1971    -  CDS            TetR: tetracycline resistance regulatory protein; tetR
   2077..2326    +  CDS            TcR (fragment): tetracycline efflux protein; tetA; confers resistance to tetracycline
   2436..2460    -  misc_feature   RB T-DNA repeat: right border repeat from nopaline C58 T-DNA
   2616..2799    +  promoter       NOS promoter: nopaline synthase promoter NOS promoter
   2820..3614    +  CDS            NeoR/KanR: aminoglycoside phosphotransferase from Tn5; aph(3')-II (or nptII); confers resistance to neomycin, kanamycin, and G418 (Geneticin®)
   3635..3784    +  CDS            ble (fragment): BLE_KLEPN - Experimental evidence at protein level: Swiss-Prot protein existence level 1. Binding protein with a strong affinity to the bleomycin family of antibiotics. Binds to CL990; an antimitotic-antibiotic compound. From Klebsiella pneumoniae.
   3791..3997    +  CDS            ocd (fragment): OCD_AGRFC - Experimental evidence at protein level: Swiss-Prot protein existence level 1. Catalyzes the conversion of L-ornithine into L-proline with release of ammonia. Is involved in the utilization of nopaline, a catabolic pathway that proceeds through L-arginine and L-ornithine to L-proline. Nopaline is a predominant opine in plant cells transformed with Ti plasmid pTiC58. From Agrobacterium fabrum (strain C58 / ATCC 33970) (Agrobacterium tumefaciens (strain C58)).
   4004..4256    +  terminator     NOS terminator: nopaline synthase terminator and poly(A) signal
   4260..4703    +  CDS            M13 gene III (fragment) (sequence partly withheld): pIII; III; minor coat protein
   4702..4792    +  CDS            lacI (fragment): lac repressor; lacI; The lac repressor binds to the lac operator to inhibit transcription in E. coli. This inhibition can be relieved by adding lactose or isopropyl-β-D-thiogalactopyranoside (IPTG).
   4805..4826    +  protein_bind   CAP binding site: CAP binding activates transcription in the presence of cAMP. E. coli catabolite activator protein
   4841..4871    +  promoter       lac promoter: promoter for the E. coli lac operon
   4875..4897    +  protein_bind   lac operator (fragment): The lac repressor binds to the lac operator to inhibit transcription in E. coli. This inhibition can be relieved by adding lactose or isopropyl-β-D-thiogalactopyranoside (IPTG). lac repressor encoded by lacI
   4932..4952    -  misc_feature   MCS (fragment): pUC18/19 multiple cloning site
   5443..5784    +  promoter       CaMV 35S promoter: strong constitutive promoter from cauliflower mosaic virus
   5810..5834    +  protein_bind   attB1: mutant version of attB; recombination site for the Gateway® BP reaction BP Clonase™
   5859..6572    +  CDS            WHY2: WHY2_SOLTU - Experimental evidence at protein level: Swiss-Prot protein existence level 1. Single-stranded DNA-binding protein that may be involved in the maintenance of mitochondrial genome stability by preventing break- induced DNA rearrangements. From Solanum tuberosum (Potato).
   6580..6604    -  protein_bind   attB2: mutant version of attB; recombination site for the Gateway® BP reaction BP Clonase™
   6633..6722    +  CDS            3xHA: three tandem HA epitope tags
   6756..7008    +  terminator     NOS terminator: nopaline synthase terminator and poly(A) signal
   7437..7689    -  terminator     NOS terminator: nopaline synthase terminator and poly(A) signal
   7713..8141    -  CDS            nos (fragment): DHNO_AGRT7 - Protein inferred from homology: Swiss-Prot protein existence level 3. From Agrobacterium tumefaciens (strain T37).
   8157..9182    -  CDS            HygR: aminoglycoside phosphotransferase from E. coli; aph(4)-Ia; confers resistance to hygromycin
   9192..9536    -  promoter       CaMV 35S promoter: strong constitutive promoter from cauliflower mosaic virus
   9193..9239    -  promoter       minimal CaMV 35S promoter: minimal 35S promoter from cauliflower mosaic virus
   9674..9829    +  CDS            lacZα (fragment) (sequence partly withheld): LacZα fragment of β-galactosidase; lacZ fragment
   9827..10127   +  rep_origin     M13 ori (fragment) (sequence partly withheld): M13 bacteriophage origin of replication; arrow indicates direction of (+) strand synthesis
  10128..10258   +  CDS            lacI (fragment): lac repressor; lacI; The lac repressor binds to the lac operator to inhibit transcription in E. coli. This inhibition can be relieved by adding lactose or isopropyl-β-D-thiogalactopyranoside (IPTG).
  10312..10336   -  misc_feature   LB T-DNA repeat: left border repeat from nopaline C58 T-DNA
  11793..11912   -  CDS            tetR (fragment): TETR1_ECOLX - Experimental evidence at protein level: Swiss-Prot protein existence level 1. TetR is the repressor of the tetracycline resistance element; its N-terminal region forms a helix-turn-helix structure and binds DNA. Binding of tetracycline to TetR reduces the repressor affinity for the tetracycline resistance gene (tetA) promoter operator sites. From Escherichia coli.
  11932..13080   -  CDS            trfA: trans-acting replication protein that binds to and activates oriV
  13379..14173   -  CDS            KanR: aminoglycoside phosphotransferase; aphA-3; confers resistance to kanamycin
  14365..15132   +  mobile_element IS1: prokaryotic transposable element IS1
  15141..15290   -  CDS            satA (fragment): STA_BACSU - Also known as yyaR. Experimental evidence at protein level: Swiss-Prot protein existence level 1. Involved in resistance to streptothricin, a broad-spectrum antibiotic produced by streptomycetes. Detoxifies streptothricin via acetylation of the beta amino group of the first beta-lysyl moiety of streptothricin. From Bacillus subtilis (strain 168).
  15289..15483   -  CDS            satA (fragment): STA_BACSU - Also known as yyaR. Experimental evidence at protein level: Swiss-Prot protein existence level 1. Involved in resistance to streptothricin, a broad-spectrum antibiotic produced by streptomycetes. Detoxifies streptothricin via acetylation of the beta amino group of the first beta-lysyl moiety of streptothricin. From Bacillus subtilis (strain 168).
  15486..15761   -  CDS            klaC (fragment): KLAC_ECOLX - Also known as telB. Protein predicted: Swiss-Prot protein existence level 4. Belongs to the kla operon, which is associated with cryptic tellurite resistance, and IncW plasmid fertility inhibition. From Escherichia coli.
  15825..16456   -  rep_origin     oriV: incP origin of replication
>Addgene plasmid #126381 | pGWB14-LYX163 | addgene full sequence | sequence record 247570 | Addgene NGS Result
TCGGTCTTGCCTTGCTCGTCGGTGATGTACTTCACCAGCTCCGCGAAGTCGCTCTTCTTGATGGAGCGCA
TGGGGACGTGCTTGGCAATCACGCGCACCCCCCGGCCGTTTTAGCGGCTAAAAAAGTCATGGCTCTGCCC
TCGGGCGGACCACGCCCATCATGACCTTGCCAAGCTCGTCCTGCTTCTCTTCGATCTTCGCCAGCAGGGC
GAGGATCGTGGCATCACCGAACCGCGCCGTGCGCGGGTCGTCGGTGAGCCAGAGTTTCAGCAGGCCGCCC
AGGCGGCCCAGGTCGCCATTGATGCGGGCCAGCTCGCGGACGTGCTCATAGTCCACGACGCCCGTGATTT
TGTAGCCCTGGCCGACGGCCAGCAGGTAGGCCGACAGGCTCATGCCGGCCGCCGCCGCCTTTTCCTCAAT
CGCTCTTCGTTCGTCTGGAAGGCAGTACACCTTGATAGGTGGGCTGCCCTTCCTGGTTGGCTTGGTTTCA
TCAGCCATCCGCTTGCCCTCATCTGTTACGCCGGCGGTAGCCGGCCAGCCTCGCAGAGCAGGATTCCCGT
TGAGCACCGCCAGGTGCGAATAAGGGACAGTGAAGAAGGAACACCCGCTCGCGGGTGGGCCTACTTCACC
TATCCTGCCCGGCTGACGCCGTTGGATACACCAAGGAAAGTCTACACGAACCCTTTGGCAAAATCCTGTA
TATCGTGCGAAAAAGGATGGATATACCGAAAAAATCGCTATAATGACCCCGAAGCAGGGTTATGCAGCGG
AAAAGCGCCACGCTTCCCGAAGGGAGAAAGGCGGACAGGTATCCGGTAAGCGGCAGGGTCGGAACAGGAG
AGCGCACGAGGGAGCTTCCAGGGGGAAACGCCTGGTATCTTTATAGTCCTGTCGGGTTTCGCCACCTCTG
ACTTGAGCGTCGATTTTTGTGATGCTCGTCAGGGGGGCGGAGCCTATGGAAAAACGCCAGCAACGCGGCC
TTTTTACGGTTCCTGGCCTTTTGCTGGCCTTTTGCTCACATGTTCTTTCCTGCGTTATCCCCTGATTCTG
TGGATAACCGTATTACCGCCTTTGAGTGAGCTGATACCGCTCGCCGCAGCCGAACGACCGAGCGCAGCGA
GTCAGTGAGCGAGGAAGCGGAAGAGCGCCAGAAGGCCGCCAGAGAGGCCGAGCGCGGCCGTGAGGCTTGG
ACGCTAGGGCAGGGCATGAAAAAGCCCGTAGCGGGCTGCTACGGGCGTCTGACGCGGTGGAAAGGGGGAG
GGGATGTTGTCTACATGGCTCTGCTGTAGTGAGTGGGTTGCGCTCCGGCAGCGGTCCTGATCAATCGTCA
CCCTTTCTCGGTCCTTCAACGTTCCTGACAACGAGCCTCCTTTTCGCCAATCCATCGACAATCACCGCGA
GTCCCTGCTCGAACGCTGCGTCCGGACCGGCTTCGTCGAAGGCGTCTATCGCGGCCCGCAACAGCGGCGA
GAGCGGAGCCTGTTCAACGGTGCCGCCGCGCTCGCCGGCATCGCTGTCGCCGGCCTGCTCCTCAAGCACG
GCCCCAACAGTGAAGTAGCTGATTGTCATCAGCGCATTGACGGCGTCCCCGGCCGAAAAACCCGCCTCGC
AGAGGAAGCGAAGCTGCGCGTCGGCCGTTTCCATCTGCGGTGCGCCCGGTCGCGTGCCGGCATGGATGCG
CGCGCCATCGCGGTAGGCGAGCAGCGCCTGCCTGAAGCTGCGGGCATTCCCGATCAGAAATGAGCGCCAG
TCGTCGTCGGCTCTCGGCACCGAATGCGTATGATTCTCCGCCAGCATGGCTTCGGCCAGTGCGTCGAGCA
GCGCCCGCTTGTTCCTGAAGTGCCAGTAAAGCGCCGGCTGCTGAACCCCCAACCGTTCCGCCAGTTTGCG
TGTCGTCAGACCGTCTACGCCGACCTCGTTCAACAGGTCCAGGGCGGCACGGATCACTGTATTCGGCTGC
AACTTTGTCATGCTTGACACTTTATCACTGATAAACATAATATGTCCACCAACTTATCAGTGATAAAGAA
TCCGCGCGTTCAATCGGACCAGCGGAGGCTGGTCCGGAGGCCAGACGTGAAACCCAACATACCCCTGATC
GTAATTCTGAGCACTGTCGCGCTCGACGCTGTCGGCATCGGCCTGATTATGCCGGTGCTGCCGGGCCTCC
TGCGCGATCTGGTTCACTCGAACGACGTCACCGCCCACTATGGCATTCTGCTGGCGCTGTATGCGTTGGT
GCAATTTGCCTGCGCACCTGTGCTGGGCGCGCTGTCGGATCGTTTCGGGCGGCGGCCAATCTTGCTCGTC
TCGCTGGCCGGCGCCAGATCTGGGGAACCCTGTGGTTGGCATGCACATACAAATGGACGAACGGATAAAC
CTTTTCACGCCCTTTTAAATATCCGATTATTCTAATAAACGCTCTTTTCTCTTAGGTTTACCCGCCAATA
TATCCTGTCAAACACTGATAGTTTAAACTGAAGGCGGGAAACGACAATCTGATCATGAGCGGAGAATTAA
GGGAGTCACGTTATGACCCCCGCCGATGACGCGGGACAAGCCGTTTTACGTTTGGAACTGACAGAACCGC
AACGTTGAAGGAGCCACTCAGCCGCGGGTTTCTGGAGTTTAATGAGCTAAGCACATACGTCAGAAACCAT
TATTGCGCGTTCAAAAGTCGCCTAAGGTCACTATCAGCTAGCAAATATTTCTTGTCAAAAATGCTCCACT
GACGTTCCATAAATTCCCCTCGGTATCCAATTAGAGTCTCATATTCACTCTCAATCCAAATAATCTGCAC
CGGATCTGGATCGTTTCGCATGATTGAACAAGATGGATTGCACGCAGGTTCTCCGGCCGCTTGGGTGGAG
AGGCTATTCGGCTATGACTGGGCACAACAGACAATCGGCTGCTCTGATGCCGCCGTGTTCCGGCTGTCAG
CGCAGGGGCGCCCGGTTCTTTTTGTCAAGACCGACCTGTCCGGTGCCCTGAATGAACTGCAGGACGAGGC
AGCGCGGCTATCGTGGCTGGCCACGACGGGCGTTCCTTGCGCAGCTGTGCTCGACGTTGTCACTGAAGCG
GGAAGGGACTGGCTGCTATTGGGCGAAGTGCCGGGGCAGGATCTCCTGTCATCTCACCTTGCTCCTGCCG
AGAAAGTATCCATCATGGCTGATGCAATGCGGCGGCTGCATACGCTTGATCCGGCTACCTGCCCATTCGA
CCACCAAGCGAAACATCGCATCGAGCGAGCACGTACTCGGATGGAAGCCGGTCTTGTCGATCAGGATGAT
CTGGACGAAGAGCATCAGGGGCTCGCGCCAGCCGAACTGTTCGCCAGGCTCAAGGCGCGCATGCCCGACG
GCGATGATCTCGTCGTGACCCATGGCGATGCCTGCTTGCCGAATATCATGGTGGAAAATGGCCGCTTTTC
TGGATTCATCGACTGTGGCCGGCTGGGTGTGGCGGACCGCTATCAGGACATAGCGTTGGCTACCCGTGAT
ATTGCTGAAGAGCTTGGCGGCGAATGGGCTGACCGCTTCCTCGTGCTTTACGGTATCGCCGCTCCCGATT
CGCAGCGCATCGCCTTCTATCGCCTTCTTGACGAGTTCTTCTGAGCGGGACTCTGGGGTTCGAAATGACC
GACCAAGCGACGCCCAACCTGCCATCACGAGATTTCGATTCCACCGCCGCCTTCTATGAAAGGTTGGGCT
TCGGAATCGTTTTCCGGGACGCCGGCTGGATGATCCTCCAGCGCGGGGATCTCATGCTGGAGTTCTTCGC
CCACGGGATCTCTGCGGAACAGGCGGTCGAAGGTGCCGATATCATTACGACAGCAACGGCCGACAAGCAC
AACGCCACGATCCTGAGCGACAATATGATCGGGCCCGGCGTCCACATCAACGGCGTCGGCGGCGACTGCC
CAGGCAAGACCGAGATGCACCGCGATATCTTGCTGCGTTCGGATATTTTCGTGGAGTTCCCGCCACAGAC
CCGGATGATCCCCGATCGTTCAAACATTTGGCAATAAAGTTTCTTAAGATTGAATCCTGTTGCCGGTCTT
GCGATGATTATCATATAATTTCTGTTGAATTACGTTAAGCATGTAATAATTAACATGTAATGCATGACGT
TATTTATGAGATGGGTTTTTATGATTAGAGTCCCGCAATTATACATTTAATACGCGATAGAAAACAAAAT
ATAGCGCGCAAACTAGGATAAATTATCGCGCGCGGTGTCATCTATGTTACTAGATCGGGCCTCCTGTC
[82 nt withheld, positions 4269-4350]
GCTCTGAGGGA
[161 nt withheld, positions 4362-4522]
T
[41 nt withheld, positions 4524-4564]
T
[62 nt withheld, positions 4566-4627]
A
[35 nt withheld, positions 4629-4663]
CCTCCCTCAATCGGTTGAATGTCGCCCTTTTGTCTTTGGCCCAATACGCAAACCGCCTCTCCCCGCGCGT
TGGCCGATTCATTAATGCAGCTGGCACGACAGGTTTCCCGACTGGAAAGCGGGCAGTGAGCGCAACGCAA
TTAATGTGAGTTAGCTCACTCATTAGGCACCCCAGGCTTTACACTTTATGCTTCCGGCTCGTATGTTGTG
TGGAATTGTGAGCGGATAACAATTTCACACAGGAAACAGCTATGACCATGATTACGCCAAGCTTGCATGC
CTGCAGGTCCCCAGATTAGCCTTTTCAATTTCAGAAAGAATGCTAACCCACAGATGGTTAGAGAGGCTTA
CGCAGCAGGTCTCATCAAGACGATCTACCCGAGCAATAATCTCCAGGAAATCAAATACCTTCCCAAGAAG
GTTAAAGATGCAGTCAAAAGATTCAGGACTAACTGCATCAAGAACACAGAGAAAGATATATTTCTCAAGA
TCAGAAGTACTATTCCAGTATGGACGATTCAAGGCTTGCTTCACAAACCAAGGCAAGTAATAGAGATTGG
AGTCTCTAAAAAGGTAGTTCCCACTGAATCAAAGGCCATGGAGTCAAAGATTCAAATAGAGGACCTAACA
GAACTCGCCGTAAAGACTGGCGAACAGTTCATACAGAGTCTCTTACGACTCAATGACAAGAAGAAAATCT
TCGTCAACATGGTGGAGCACGACACACTTGTCTACTCCAAAAATATCAAAGATACAGTCTCAGAAGACCA
AAGGGCAATTGAGACTTTTCAACAAAGGGTAATATCCGGAAACCTCCTCGGATTCCATTGCCCAGCTATC
TGTCACTTTATTGTGAAGATAGTGGAAAAGGAAGGTGGCTCCTACAAATGCCATCATTGCGATAAAGGAA
AGGCCATCGTTGAAGATGCCTCTGCCGACAGTGGTCCCAAAGATGGACCCCCACCCACGAGGAGCATCGT
GGAAAAAGAAGACGTTCCAACCACGTCTTCAAAGCAAGTGGATTGATGTGATATCTCCACTGACGTAAGG
GATGACGCACAATCCCACTATCCTTCGCAAGACCCTTCCTCTATATAAGGAAGTTCATTTCATTTGGAGA
GAACACGGGGGACTCTAGAGTTATCAACAAGTTTGTACAAAAAAGCAGGCTCCACCACTAGTCCTTTCTA
TGGCGATATTGAAACTTGCTGGACTCCTACGCCCCAGGAATCAGTTGTTGCATAAGAGATTGCCTGGAGA
GGGTGTCAGAGATTCCATCTGGCAGCATGCCATCAACACTCTTGCAGGTTTTTCTACTGTTAGACAGAGA
ATTGTGGCTGATGCAGGAAAATTGACAGGTCGAGTGTTTGCTCCCTACTCAGTATTTAAAGGCAAGGCGG
CACTTTCTGCTGAACCTAGACTGCCCACGTTTAGCAAACTGGATTCTGGAGGTGTTAAACTCAATCGCCG
TGGTGTCATTATGTTGACATTCTGGCCATCTGTTGGCGAGCGCAAATATGACTGGGAAAAGAGGCAGTTG
TTTGCTTTATCAGCAACAGAGGTTGGATCATTGATAAGTATCGGGACCAGAGATTCTTGTGAATTCTTTC
ATGATCCTTCAATGCTATCAAGCAATGCTGGTCAAGTAAGAAAGAGCTTGTCTTTTAAGCCAAATGCTGA
TGGCACTGGTTATTTCATTTCATTGAGTGTGGTCAACAATAATCTCAAAAACAATAATCGGTTTACTGTT
CCTGTTACTACTGCTGAGTTTGCTGTTATGCGGACAGCTTTCAGTTTTGCGCTGCCTCATATCATGGGAT
GGGATCGCTTCACTAATCAGCCTTCAGAAAGCATCTCTCAAACCCCCTCAAAGGTTGTTCCACAACTTAT
GGAGACGGAGTGGGATAGACCCGGGGACCCAGCTTTCTTGTACAAAGTGGTTGATAACAGCGGGTTAATT
AACATCTTTTACCCATACGATGTTCCTGACTATGCGGGCTATCCCTATGACGTCCCGGACTATGCAGGAT
CCTATCCATATGACGTTCCAGATTACGCTGCTCAGTGCAGCGCTTAGAGCTCGAATTTCCCCGATCGTTC
AAACATTTGGCAATAAAGTTTCTTAAGATTGAATCCTGTTGCCGGTCTTGCGATGATTATCATATAATTT
CTGTTGAATTACGTTAAGCATGTAATAATTAACATGTAATGCATGACGTTATTTATGAGATGGGTTTTTA
TGATTAGAGTCCCGCAATTATACATTTAATACGCGATAGAAAACAAAATATAGCGCGCAAACTAGGATAA
ATTATCGCGCGCGGTGTCATCTATGTTACTAGATCGGGAATTAGCTTCATCAACGCAAGACATGCGCACG
ACCGTCTGACAGGAGAGGAATTTCCGACGAGCACAGAAAGGACTTGCTCTTGGACGTAGGCCTATTTCTC
AGGCACATGTATCAAGTGTTCGGACGTGGGTTTTCGATGGTGTATCAGCCGCCGCCAACTGGGAGATGAG
GAGGCTTTCTTGGGGGGCAGTCAGCAGTTCATTTCACAAGACAGAGGAACTTGTAAGGAGATGCACTGAT
TTATCTTGGCGCAAACCAGCAGGACGAATTAGTGGGAATAGCCCGCGAATATCTAAGTTATGCCTGTCGG
CATGAGCAGAAACTTCCAATTCGAAACAGTTTGGAGAGGTTGTTTTTGGGCATACCTTTTGTTAGTCAGC
CTCTCGATTGCTCATCGTCATTACACAGTACCGAAGTTTGATCGATCTAGTAACATAGATGACACCGCGC
GCGATAATTTATCCTAGTTTGCGCGCTATATTTTGTTTTCTATCGCGTATTAAATGTATAATTGCGGGAC
TCTAATCATAAAAACCCATCTCATAAATAACGTCATGCATTACATGTTAATTATTACATGCTTAACGTAA
TTCAACAGAAATTATATGATAATCATCGCAAGACCGGCAACAGGATTCAATCTTAAGAAACTTTATTGCC
AAATGTTTGAACGATCTGCTTCGACGCACTCCTTCTTTACTCCACCATCTCGTCCTTATTGAAAACGTGG
GTAGCACCAAAACGAATCAAGTCGCTGGAACTGAAGTTACCAATCACGCTGGATGATTTGCCAGTTGGAT
TAATCTTGCCTTTCCCCGCATGAATAATATTGATGAATGCATGCGTGAGGGGTATTTCGATTTTGGCAAT
AGCTGCAATTGCCGCGACATCCTCCAACGAGCATAATTCTTCAGAAAAATAGCGATGTTCCATGTTGTCA
GGGCATGCATGATGCACGTTATGAGGTGACGGTGCTAGGCAGTATTCCCTCAAAGTTTCATAGTCAGTAT
CATATTCATCATTGCATTCCTGCAAGAGAGAATTGAGACGCAATCCACACGCTGCGGCAACCTTCCGGCG
TTCGTGGTCTATTTGCTCTTGGACGTTGCAAACGTAAGTGTTGGATCCCGGTCGGCATCTACTCTATTCC
TTTGCCCTCGGACGAGTGCTGGGGCGTCGGTTTCCACTATCGGCGAGTACTTCTACACAGCCATCGGTCC
AGACGGCCGCGCTTCTGCGGGCGATTTGTGTACGCCCGACAGTCCCGGCTCCGGATCGGACGATTGCGTC
GCATCGACCCTGCGCCCAAGCTGCATCATCGAAATTGCCGTCAACCAAGCTCTGATAGAGTTGGTCAAGA
CCAATGCGGAGCATATACGCCCGGAGCCGCGGCGATCCTGCAAGCTCCGGATGCCTCCGCTCGAAGTAGC
GCGTCTGCTGCTCCATACAAGCCAACCACGGCCTCCAGAAGAAGATGTTGGCGACCTCGTATTGGGAATC
CCCGAACATCGCCTCGCTCCAGTCAATGACCGCTGTTATGCGGCCATTGTCCGTCAGGACATTGTTGGAG
CCGAAATCCGCGTGCACGAGGTGCCGGACTTCGGGGCAGTCCTCGGCCCAAAGCATCAGCTCATCGAGAG
CCTGCGCGACGGACGCACTGACGGTGTCGTCCATCACAGTTTGCCAGTGATACACATGGGGATCAGCAAT
CGCGCATATGAAATCACGCCATGTAGTGTATTGACCGATTCCTTGCGGTCCGAATGGGCCGAACCCGCTC
GTCTGGCTAAGATCGGCCGCAGCGATCGCATCCATGGCCTCCGCGACCGGCTGCAGAACAGCGGGCAGTT
CGGTTTCAGGCAGGTCTTGCAACGTGACACCCTGTGCACGGCGGGAGATGCAATAGGTCAGGCTCTCGCT
GAATTCCCCAATGTCAAGCACTTCCGGAATCGGGAGCGCGGCCGATGCAAAGTGCCGATAAACATAACGA
TCTTTGTAGAAACCATCGGCGCAGCTATTTACCCGCAGGACATATCCACGCCCTCCTACATCGAAGCTGA
AAGCACGAGATTCTTCGCCCTCCGAGAGCTGCATCAGGTCGGAGACGCTGTCGAACTTTTCGATCAGAAA
CTTCTCGACAGACGTCGCGGTGAGTTCAGGCTTTTTCATATCGGGGTCGTCCTCTCCAAATGAAATGAAC
TTCCTTATATAGAGGAAGGGTCTTGCGAAGGATAGTGGGATTGTGCGTCATCCCTTACGTCAGTGGAGAT
ATCACATCAATCCACTTGCTTTGAAGACGTGGTTGGAACGTCTTCTTTTTCCACGATGCTCCTCGTGGGT
GGGGGTCCATCTTTGGGACCACTGTCGGCAGAGGCATCTTGAACGATAGCCTTTCCTTTATCGCAATGAT
GGCATTTGTAGGTGCCACCTTCCTTTTCTACTGTCCTTTTGATGAAGTGACAGATAGCTGGGCAATGGAA
TCCGAGGAGGTTTCCCGATATTACCCTTTGTTGAAAAGTCTCAATAGCCCTTTGGTCTTCTGAGACTGTA
TCTTTGATATTCTTGGAGTAGACGAGAGTGTCGTGCTCCACCATGTTGACGGATCTCTAGGACGCGTCGA
CGCGTCGACGCGTCGACGCGTCGACGCGTCCTAGAAGCTAATTCACTGGCCGTCGTTTTACAACGTCGTG
ACTGGGAAAACCCTGGCGTTACCCAACTTAATCGCCTTGCAGCACATCCCCCTTTCGCCAGCTGGCGTAA
TAGCGAAGAGGCCCGCACCGATCGCCCTTCCCAACAGTTGCGCAGCCTGAATG
[44 nt withheld, positions 9827-9870]
C
[141 nt withheld, positions 9872-10012]
CCTTTGACGTTGGAGTCCACGTTCTTT
[37 nt withheld, positions 10040-10076]
ACCCTATCTCGGGCTATTCTTTTGATTTATAAGGGATTTTGCCGATTTCGGAACCACCATCAAACAGGAT
TTTCGCCTGCTGGGGCAAACCAGCGTGGACCGCTTGCTGCAACTCTCTCAGGGCCAGGCGGTGAAGGGCA
ATCAGCTGTTGCCCGTCTCACTGGTGAAAAGAAAAACCACCCCAGTACATTAAAAACGTCCGCAATGTGT
TATTAAGTTGTCTAAGCGTCAATTTGTTTACACCACAATATATCCTGCCACCAGCCAGCCAACAGCTCCC
CGACCGGCAGCTCGGCACAAAATCACCACTCGATACAGGCAGCCCATCAGTCCGGGACGGCGTCAGCGGG
AGAGCCGTTGTAAGGCGGCAGACTTTGCTCATGTTACCGATGCTATTCGGAAGAACGGCAACTAAGCTGC
CGGGTTTGAAACACGGATGATCTCGCGGAGGGTAGCATGTTGATTGTAACGATGACAGAGCGTTGCTGCC
TGTGATCAAATATCATCTCCCTCGCAGAGATCCGAATTATCAGCCTTCTTATTCATTTCTCGCTTAACCG
TGACAGGCTGTCGATCTTGAGAACTATGCCGACATAATAGGAAATCGCTGGATAAAGCCGCTGAGGAAGC
TGAGTGGCGCTATTTCTTTAGAAGTGAACGTTGACGATATCAACTCCCCTATCCATTGCTCACCGAATGG
TACAGGTCGGGGACCCGAAGTTCCGACTGTCGGCCTGATGCATCCCCGGCTGATCGACCCCAGATCTGGG
GCTGAGAAAGCCCAGTAAGGAAACAACTGTAGGTTCGAGTCGCGAGATCCCCCGGAACCAAAGGAAGTAG
GTTAAACCCGCTCCGATCAGGCCGAGCCACGCCAGGCCGAGAACATTGGTTCCTGTAGGCATCGGGATTG
GCGGATCAAACACTAAAGCTACTGGAACGAGCAGAAGTCCTCCGGCCGCCAGTTGCCAGGCGGTAAAGGT
GAGCAGAGGCACGGGAGGTTGCCACTTGCGGGTCAGCACGGTTCCGAACGCCATGGAAACCGCCCCCGCC
AGGCCCGCTGCGACGCCGACAGGATCTAGCGCTGCGTTTGGTGTCAACACCAACAGCGCCACGCCCGCAG
TTCCGCAAATAGCCCCCAGGACCGCCATCAATCGTATCGGGCTACCTAGCAGAGCGGCAGAGATGAACAC
GACCATCAGCGGCTGCACAGCGCCTACCGTCGCCGCGACCCCGCCCGGCAGGCGGTAGACCGAAATAAAC
AACAAGCTCCAGAATAGCGAAATATTAAGTGCGCCGAGGATGAAGATGCGCATCCACCAGATTCCCGTTG
GAATCTGTCGGACGATCATCACGAGCAATAAACCCGCCGGCAACGCCCGCAGCAGCATACCGGCGACCCC
TCGGCCTCGCTGTTCGGGCTCCACGAAAACGCCGGACAGATGCGCCTTGTGAGCGTCCTTGGGGCCGTCC
TCCTGTTTGAAGACCGACAGCCCAATGATCTCGCCGTCGATGTAGGCGCCGAATGCCACGGCATCTCGCA
ACCGTTCAGCGAACGCCTCCATGGGCTTTTTCTCCTCGTGCTCGTAAACGGACCCGAACATCTCTGGAGC
TTTCTTCAGGGCCGACAATCGGATCTCGCGGAAATCCTGCACGTCGGCCGCTCCAAGCCGTCGAATCTGA
GCCTTAATCACAATTGTCAATTTTAATCCTCTGTTTATCGGCAGTTCGTAGAGCGCGCCGTGCGTCCCGA
GCGATACTGAGCGAAGCAAGTGCGTCGAGCAGTGCCCGCTTGTTCCTGAAATGCCAGTAAAGCGCTGGCT
GCTGAACCCCCAGCCGGAACTGACCCCACAAGGCCCTAGCGTTTGCAATGCACCAGGTCATCATTGACCC
AGGCGTGTTCCACCAGGCCGCTGCCTCGCAACTCTTCGCAGGCTTCGCCGACCTGCTCGCGCCACTTCTT
CACGCGGGTGGAATCCGATCCGCACATGAGGCGGAAGGTTTCCAGCTTGAGCGGGTACGGCTCCCGGTGC
GAGCTGAAATAGTCGAACATCCGTCGGGCCGTCGGCGACAGCTTGCGGTACTTCTCCCATATGAATTTCG
TGTAGTGGTCGCCAGCAAACAGCACGACGATTTCCTCGTCGATCAGGACCTGGCAACGGGACGTTTTCTT
GCCACGGTCCAGGACGCGGAAGCGGTGCAGCAGCGACACCGATTCCAGGTGCCCAACGCGGTCGGACGTG
AAGCCCATCGCCGTCGCCTGTAGGCGCGACAGGCATTCCTCGGCCTTCGTGTAATACCGGCCATTGATCG
ACCAGCCCAGGTCCTGGCAAAGCTCGTAGAACGTGAAGGTGATCGGCTCGCCGATAGGGGTGCGCTTCGC
GTACTCCAACACCTGCTGCCACACCAGTTCGTCATCGTCGGCCCGCAGCTCGACGCCGGTGTAGGTGATC
TTCACGTCCTTGTTGACGTGGAAAATGACCTTGTTTTGCAGCGCCTCGCGCGGGATTTTCTTGTTGCGCG
TGGTGAACAGGGCAGAGCGGGCCGTGTCGTTTGGCATCGCTCGCATCGTGTCCGGCCACGGCGCAATATC
GAACAAGGAAAGCTGCATTTCCTTGATCTGCTGCTTCGTGTGTTTCAGCAACGCGGCCTGCTTGGCCTCG
CTGACCTGTTTTGCCAGGTCCTCGCCGGCGGTTTTTCGCTTCTTGGTCGTCATAGTTCCTCGCGTGTCGA
TGGTCATCGACTTCGCCAAACCTGCCGCCTCCTGTTCGAGACGACGCGAACGCTCCACGGCGGCCGATGG
CGCGGGCAGGGCAGGGGGAGCCAGTTGCACGCTGTCGCGCTCGATCTTGGCCGTAGCTTGCTGGACCATC
GAGCCGACGGACTGGAAGGTTTCGCGGGGCGCACGCATGACGGTGCGGCTTGCGATGGTTTCGGCATCCT
CGGCGGAAAACCCCGCGTCGATCAGTTCTTGCCTGTATGCCTTCCGGTCAAACGTCCGATTCATTCACCC
TCCTTGCGGGATTGCCCCGACTCACGCCGGGGCAATGTGCCCTTATTCCTGATTTGACCCGCCTGGTGCC
TTGGTGTCCAGATAATCCACCTTATCGGCAATGAAGTCGGTCCCGTAGACCGTCTGGCCGTCCTTCTCGT
ACTTGGTATTCCGAATCTTGCCCTGCACGAATACCAGCGACCCCTTGCCCAAATACTTGCCGTGGGCCTC
GGCCTGAGAGCCAAAACACTTGATGCGGAAGAAGTCGGTGCGCTCCTGCTTGTCGCCGGCATCGTTGCGC
CACATCTAGGTACTAAAACAATTCATCCAGTAAAATATAATATTTTATTTTCTCCCAATCAGGCTTGATC
CCCAGTAAGTCAAAAAATAGCTCGACATACTGTTCTTCCCCGATATCCTCCCTGATCGACCGGACGCAGA
AGGCAATGTCATACCACTTGTCCGCCCTGCCGCTTCTCCCAAGATCAATAAAGCCACTTACTTTGCCATC
TTTCACAAAGATGTTGCTGTCTCCCAGGTCGCCGTGGGAAAAGACAAGTTCCTCTTCGGGCTTTTCCGTC
TTTAAAAAATCATACAGCTCGCGCGGATCTTTAAATGGAGTGTCTTCTTCCCAGTTTTCGCAATCCACAT
CGGCCAGATCGTTATTCAGTAAGTAATCCAATTCGGCTAAGCGGCTGTCTAAGCTATTCGTATAGGGACA
ATCCGATATGTCGATGGAGTGAAAGAGCCTGATGCACTCCGCATACAGCTCGATAATCTTTTCAGGGCTT
TGTTCATCTTCATACTCTTCCGAGCAAAGGACGCCATCGGCCTCACTCATGAGCAGATTGCTCCAGCCAT
CATGCCGTTCAAAGTGCAGGACCTTTGGAACAGGCAGCTTTCCTTCCAGCCATAGCATCATGTCCTTTTC
CCGTTCCACATCATAGGTGGTCCCTTTATACCGGCTGTCCGTCATTTTTAAATATAGGTTTTCATTTTCT
CCCACCAGCTTATATACCTTAGCAGGAGACATTCCTTCCGTATCTTTTACGCAGCGGTATTTTTCGATCA
GTTTTTTCAATTCCGGTGATATTCTCATTTTAGCCATTTATTATTTCCTTCCTCTTTTCTACAGTATTTA
AAGATACCCCAAGAAGCTAATTATAACAAGACGAACTCCAATTCACTGTTCCTTGCATTCTAAAACCTTA
AATACCAGAAAACAGCTTTTTCAAAGTTGTTTTCAAAGTTGGCGTATAACATAGTATCGACGGAGCCGAT
TTTGAAACCACAATTATGGGTGATGCTGCCAACTTACTGATTTAGTGTATGATGGTGTTTTTGAGGTGCT
CCAGTGGCTTCTGTTTCTATCAGCTGTCCCTCCTGTTCAGCTACTGACGGGGTGGTGCGTAACGGCAAAA
GCACCGCCGGACATCAGCGCTATCTCTGCTCTCACTGCCGTAAAACATGGCAACTGCAGTTCACTTACAC
CGCTTCTCAACCCGGTACGCACCAGAAAATCATTGATATGGCCATGAATGGCGTTGGATGCCGGGCAACA
GCCCGCATTATGGGCGTTGGCCTCAACACGATTTTACGTCACTTAAAAAACTCAGGCCGCAGTCGGTAAC
CTCGCGCATACAGCCGGGCAGTGACGTCATCGTCTGCGCGGAAATGGACGAACAGTGGGGCTATGTCGGG
GCTAAATCGCGCCAGCGCTGGCTGTTTTACGCGTATGACAGTCTCCGGAAGACGGTTGTTGCGCACGTAT
TCGGTGAACGCACTATGGCGACGCTGGGGCGTCTTATGAGCCTGCTGTCACCCTTTGACGTGGTGATATG
GATGACGGATGGCTGGCCGCTGTATGAATCCCGCCTGAAGGGAAAGCTGCACGTAATCAGCAAGCGATAT
ACGCAGCGAATTGAGCGGCATAACCTGAATCTGAGGCAGCACCTGGCACGGCTGGGACGGAAGTCGCTGT
CGTTCTCAAAATCGGTGGAGCTGCATGACAAAGTCATCGGGCATTATCTGAACATAAAACACTATCAATA
AGTTGGAGTCATTACCCAATTATGATAGAATTTACAAGCTATAAGGTTATTGTCCTGGGTTTCAAGCATT
AGTCCATGCAAGTTTTTATGCTTTGCCCATTCTATAGATATATTGATAAGCGCGCTGCCTATGCCTTGCC
CCCTGAAATCCTTACATACGGCGATATCTTCTATATAAAAGATATATTATCTTATCAGTATTGTCAATAT
ATTCAAGGCAATCTGCCTCCTCATCCTCTTCATCCTCTTCGTCTTGGTAGCTTTTTAAATATGGCGCTTC
ATAGAGTAATTCTGTAAAGGTCCAATTCTCGTTTTCATACCTCGGTATAATCTTACCTATCACCTCAAAT
GGTTCGCTGGGTTTATCGCACCCCCGAACACGAGCACGGCACCCGCGACCACTATGCCAAGAATGCCCAA
GGTAAAAATTGCCGGCCCCGCCATGAAGTCCGTGAATGCCCCGACGGCCGAAGTGAAGGGCAGGCCGCCA
CCCAGGCCGCCGCCCTCACTGCCCGGCACCTGGTCGCTGAATGTCGATGCCAGCACCTGCGGCACGTCAA
TGCTTCCGGGCGTCGCGCTCGGGCTGATCGCCCATCCCGTTACTGCCCCGATCCCGGCAATGGCAAGGAC
TGCCAGCGCTGCCATTTTTGGGGTGAGGCCGTTCGCGGCCGAGGGGCGCAGCCCCTGGGGGGATGGGAGG
CCCGCGTTAGCGGGCCGGGAGGGTTCGAGAAGGGGGGGCACCCCCCTTCGGCGTGCGCGGTCACGCGCAC
AGGGCGCAGCCCTGGTTAAAAACAAGGTTTATAAATATTGGTTTAAAAGCAGGTTAAAAGACAGGTTAGC
GGTGGCCGAAAAACGGGCGGAAACCCTTGCAAATGCTGGATTTTCTGCCTGTGGACAGCCCCTCAAATGT
CAATAGGTGCGCCCCTCATCTGTCAGCACTCTGCCCCTCAAGTGTCAAGGATCGCGCCCCTCATCTGTCA
GTAGTCGCGCCCCTCAAGTGTCAATACCGCAGGGCACTTATCCCCAGGCTTGTCCACATCATCTGTGGGA
AACTCGCGTAAAATCAGGCGTTTTCGCCGATTTGCGAGGCTGGCCAGCTCCACGTCGCCGGCCGAAATCG
AGCCTGCCCCTCATCTGTCAACGCCGCGCCGGGTGAGTCGGCCCCTCAAGTGTCAACGTCCGCCCCTCAT
CTGTCAGTGAGGGCCAAGTTTTCCGCGAGGTATCCACAACGCCGGCGGCCGCGGTGTCTCGCACACGGCT
TCGACGGCGTTTCTGGCGCGTTTGCAGGGCCATAGACGGCCGCCAGCCCAGCGGCGAGGGCAACCAGCCC
GGTGAGCGTCGGAAAGGCGC
